Addgene plasmid #54673: iLOV-N1
Purpose: (Empty Backbone) Localization: N1 Cloning Vector, Excitation: 450, Emission: 495
Depositing lab: Michael Davidson. Depositing organization: Florida State University, Tallahassee.
Backbone
  Vector backbone: iLOV-N1
  Backbone size (bp): 4750
  Vector type: Mammalian Expression
  Selectable markers: Neomycin (select with G418)
  Tag / fusion protein: iLOV (C terminal on backbone)
Growth in bacteria
  Bacterial resistance: Kanamycin, 50 μg/mL
  Growth temperature: 37°C
  Growth strain: DH5alpha
  Copy number: High Copy
Gene/Insert
  Gene/Insert name: None
  Tag / fusion protein: iLOV (C terminal on backbone)
Terms and licenses: Academic/Nonprofit Terms; Industry Terms
Depositor comments: . Excitation = 450; Emission = 495
How to cite: iLOV-N1 was a gift from Michael Davidson (Addgene plasmid # 54673 ; http://n2t.net/addgene:54673 ; RRID:Addgene_54673)
