[The description below was written by a language model from this plasmid's Addgene catalogue record.]
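Description:
iLOV-N1 is an empty mammalian expression backbone of about 4.75 kb, designed for building fusions in which the fluorescent reporter iLOV sits at the C terminus of a protein of interest. The "N1" designation follows the common naming convention for fluorescent-protein cloning vectors in which a gene is inserted upstream of the reporter, so that the inserted protein forms the N-terminal part of the fusion and the tag follows it. No insert is present in the deposited plasmid. iLOV is a small flavin-binding fluorescent protein derived from a plant phototropin LOV domain; unlike GFP-family proteins, it does not need molecular oxygen to form its chromophore. The record gives its excitation maximum as 450 nm and its emission maximum as 495 nm.

The plasmid is propagated in E. coli as a high-copy vector under kanamycin selection, and it carries a neomycin resistance marker that allows G418 selection of stably transfected mammalian cells. The record does not state the promoter driving the fusion, the origin of replication, the polyadenylation signals or the composition of the cloning site, and no feature table is provided, so these elements cannot be described here. Typical use is to clone a coding sequence without its stop codon, in frame with iLOV. The resulting fusion is then expressed in cultured mammalian cells to follow protein localization by fluorescence microscopy, particularly where a small tag or oxygen-independent fluorescence is an advantage.
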