>Addgene plasmid #54673 | iLOV-N1 | depositor partial sequence | sequence record 85070 | insert sequence
GCGGTTTTGGCAGTACATCAATGGGCGTGGATAGCGGTTTGACTCACGGGGATTTCCAAGTCTCCACCCC
ATTGACGTCAATGGGAGTTTGTTTTGGCACCAAAATCAACGGGACTTTCCAAAATGTCGTAACAACTCCG
CCCCATTGACGCAAATGGGCGGTAGGCGTGTACGGTGGGAGGTCTATATAAGCAGAGCTGGTTTAGTGAA
CCGTCAGATCCGCTAGCGCTACCGGACTCAGATCTCGAGCTCAAGCTTCGAATTCTGCAGTCGACGGTAC
CGCGGGCCCGGGATCCACCGGTCGCCACCATGATCGAGAAGAACTTCGTGATCACCGACCCCAGACTGCC
CGACAACCCCATCATCTTCGCCAGCGACGGCTTCCTGGAGCTGACCGAGTACAGCAGAGAGGAGATCCTG
GGCAGAAACGCCAGATTCCTGCAGGGCCCCGAGACCGACCAGGCCACCGTGCAGAAGATCAGAGACGCCA
TCAGAGACCAGAGAGAGACCACCGTGCAGCTGATCAACTACACCAAGAGCGGCAAGAAGTTCTGGAACCT
GCTGCACCTGCAGCCCGTGAGAGACCAGAAGGGCGAGCTGCAGTACTTCATCGGCGTGCAGCTGGACGGC
AGCGACCACGTGTAAGCGGCCGCGACTCTAGATCATAATCAGCCATACCACATTTGTAGAGGTTTTACTT
GCTTTAAAAAACCTCCCACACCTCCCCCTGAACCTGAAACATAAAATGAATGCAATTGTTGTTGTTAACT
TGTTTATTGCAGCTTATAATGGTTACAAATAAAGCAATAGCATCACAAATTTCACAAATAAAGCATTTTT
TTCACTGCATTCTAGTTGTGGTTTGTCCAAACTCATCAATGTATCTTAAGGCGTAAATTGTAAGCGTTAA
TATTTTGTTAAAA
