>Addgene plasmid #54673 | iLOV-N1 | addgene partial sequence | sequence record 90488 | CMV-F 5'-CGCAAATGGGCGGTAGGCGTG-3'
GTGAACCGTCAGATCCGCTAGCGCTACCGGACTCAGATCTCGAGCTCAAGCTTCGAATTCTGCAGTCGAC
GGTACCGCGGGCCCGGGATCCACCGGTCGCCACCATGATCGAGAAGAACTTCGTGATCACCGACCCCAGA
CTGCCCGACAACCCCATCATCTTCGCCAGCGACGGCTTCCTGGAGCTGACCGAGTACAGCAGAGAGGAGA
TCCTGGGCAGAAACGCCAGATTCCTGCAGGGCCCCGAGACCGACCAGGCCACCGTGCAGAAGATCAGAGA
CGCCATCAGAGACCAGAGAGAGACCACCGTGCAGCTGATCAACTACACCAAGAGCGGCAAGAAGTTCTGG
AACCTGCTGCACCTGCAGCCCGTGAGAGACCAGAAGGGCGAGCTGCAGTACTTCATCGGCGTGCAGCTGG
ACGGCAGCGACCACGTGTAAGCGGCCGCGACTCTAGATCATAATCAGCCATACCACATTTGTAGAGGTTT
TACTTGCTTTAAAAAACCTCCCACACCTCCCCCTGAACCTGAAACATAAAATGAATGCAATTGTTGTTGT
TAACTTGTTTATTGCAGCTTATAATGGTTACAAATAAAGCAATAGCATCACAAATTTCACAAATAAAGCA
TTTTTTTCACTGCATTCTAGTTGTGGTTTGTCCAAACTCATCAATGTATCTTAAGGCGTAAATTGTAAGC
GTTAATATTTTGTTAAAATTCGCGTTAAATTTTTGTTAAATCAGCTCATTTTTTAACCAATAGGCCGAAA
TCGGCAAAATCCCTTATAAATCAAAAGAATAGACCGAGATAGGGTTGAGTGTTGTTCCAGTTTGGAACAA
GAGTCCACTATTAAAGAACGTGGACTCCAACGTCAA
